>Addgene plasmid #116153 | pHAGE-BRAF-G469A | addgene full sequence | sequence record 246188 | Addgene NGS Result
TGGAAGGGCTAATTCACTCCCAAAGAAGACAAGATATCCTTGATCTGTGGATCTACCACACACAAGGCTA
CTTCCCTGATTAGCAGAACTACACACCAGGGCCAGGGGTCAGATATCCACTGACCTTTGGATGGTGCTAC
AAGCTAGTACCAGTTGAGCCAGATAAGGTAGAAGAGGCCAATAAAGGAGAGAACACCAGCTTGTTACACC
CTGTGAGCCTGCATGGGATGGATGACCCGGAGAGAGAAGTGTTAGAGTGGAGGTTTGACAGCCGCCTAGC
ATTTCATCACGTGGCCCGAGAGCTGCATCCGGAGTACTTCAAGAACTGCTGATATCGAGCTTGCTACAAG
GGACTTTCCGCTGGGGACTTTCCAGGGAGGCGTGGCCTGGGCGGGACTGGGGAGTGGCGAGCCCTCAGAT
CCTGCATATAAGCAGCTGCTTTTTGCCTGTACTGGGTCTCTCTGGTTAGACCAGATCTGAGCCTGGGAGC
TCTCTGGCTAACTAGGGAACCCACTGCTTAAGCCTCAATAAAGCTTGCCTTGAGTGCTTCAAGTAGTGTG
TGCCCGTCTGTTGTGTGACTCTGGTAACTAGAGATCCCTCAGACCCTTTTAGTCAGTGTGGAAAATCTCT
AGCAGTGGCGCCCGAACAGGGACTTGAAAGCGAAAGGGAAACCAGAGGAGCTCTCTCGACGCAGGACTCG
GCTTGCTGAAGCGCGCACGGCAAGAGGCGAGGGGCGGCGACTGGTGAGTACGCCAAAAATTTTGACTAGC
GGAGGCTAGAAGGAGAGAGATGGGTGCGAGAGCGTCAGTATTAAGCGGGGGAGAATTAGATCGCGATGGG
AAAAAATTCGGTTAAGGCCAGGGGGAAAGAAAAAATATAAATTAAAACATATAGTATGGGCAAGCAGGGA
GCTAGAACGATTCGCAGTTAATCCTGGCCTGTTAGAAACATCAGAAGGCTGTAGACAAATACTGGGACAG
CTACAACCATCCCTTCAGACAGGATCAGAAGAACTTAGATCATTATATAATACAGTAGCAACCCTCTATT
GTGTGCATCAAAGGATAGAGATAAAAGACACCAAGGAAGCTTTAGACAAGATAGAGGAAGAGCAAAACAA
AAGTAAGACCACCGCACAGCAAGCGGCCGGCCGCTGATCTTCAGACCTGGAGGAGGAGATATGAGGGACA
ATTGGAGAAGTGAATTATATAAATATAAAGTAGTAAAAATTGAACCATTAGGAGTAGCACCCACCAAGGC
AAAGAGAAGAGTGGTGCAGAGAGAAAAAAGAGCAGTGGGAATAGGAGCTTTGTTCCTTGGGTTCTTGGGA
GCAGCAGGAAGCACTATGGGCGCAGCGTCAATGACGCTGACGGTACAGGCCAGACAATTATTGTCTGGTA
TAGTGCAGCAGCAGAACAATTTGCTGAGGGCTATTGAGGCGCAACAGCATCTGTTGCAACTCACAGTCTG
GGGCATCAAGCAGCTCCAGGCAAGAATCCTGGCTGTGGAAAGATACCTAAAGGATCAACAGCTCCTGGGG
ATTTGGGGTTGCTCTGGAAAACTCATTTGCACCACTGCTGTGCCTTGGAATGCTAGTTGGAGTAATAAAT
CTCTGGAACAGATTTGGAATCACACGACCTGGATGGAGTGGGACAGAGAAATTAACAATTACACAAGCTT
AATACACTCCTTAATTGAAGAATCGCAAAACCAGCAAGAAAAGAATGAACAAGAATTATTGGAATTAGAT
AAATGGGCAAGTTTGTGGAATTGGTTTAACATAACAAATTGGCTGTGGTATATAAAATTATTCATAATGA
TAGTAGGAGGCTTGGTAGGTTTAAGAATAGTTTTTGCTGTACTTTCTATAGTGAATAGAGTTAGGCAGGG
ATATTCACCATTATCGTTTCAGACCCACCTCCCAACCCCGAGGGGACCCGACAGGCCCGAAGGAATAGAA
GAAGAAGGTGGAGAGAGAGACAGAGACAGATCCATTCGATTAGTGAACGGATCTCGACGGTATCGCCGAA
TTCACAAATGGCAGTATTCATCCACAATTTTAAAAGAAAAGGGGGGATTGGGGGGTACAGTGCAGGGGAA
AGAATAGTAGACATAATAGCAACAGACATACAAACTAAAGAATTACAAAAACAAATTACAAAAATTCAAA
ATTTTCGGGTTTATTACAGGGACAGCAGAGATCCAGTTTGGACTAGTCGTGAGGCTCCGGTGCCCGTCAG
TGGGCAGAGCGCACATCGCCCACAGTCCCCGAGAAGTTGGGGGGAGGGGTCGGCAATTGAACCGGTGCCT
AGAGAAGGTGGCGCGGGGTAAACTGGGAAAGTGATGTCGTGTACTGGCTCCGCCTTTTTCCCGAGGGTGG
GGGAGAACCGTATATAAGTGCAGTAGTCGCCGTGAACGTTCTTTTTCGCAACGGGTTTGCCGCCAGAACA
CAGGTAAGTGCCGTGTGTGGTTCCCGCGGGCCTGGCCTCTTTACGGGTTATGGCCCTTGCGTGCCTTGAA
TTACTTCCACCTGGCTGCAGTACGTGATTCTTGATCCCGAGCTTCGGGTTGGAAGTGGGTGGGAGAGTTC
GAGGCCTTGCGCTTAAGGAGCCCCTTCGCCTCGTGCTTGAGTTGAGGCCTGGCCTGGGCGCTGGGGCCGC
CGCGTGCGAATCTGGTGGCACCTTCGCGCCTGTCTCGCTGCTTTCGATAAGTCTCTAGCCATTTAAAATT
TTTGATGACCTGCTGCGACGCTTTTTTTCTGGCAAGATAGTCTTGTAAATGCGGGCCAAGATCTGCACAC
TGGTATTTCGGTTTTTGGGGCCGCGGGCGGCGACGGGGCCCGTGCGTCCCAGCGCACATGTTCGGCGAGG
CGGGGCCTGCGAGCGCGGCCACCGAGAATCGGACGGGGGTAGTCTCAAGCTGGCCGGCCTGCTCTGGTGC
CTGGCCTCGCGCCGCCGTGTATCGCCCCGCCCTGGGCGGCAAGGCTGGCCCGGTCGGCACCAGTTGCGTG
AGCGGAAAGATGGCCGCTTCCCGGCCCTGCTGCAGGGAGCTCAAAATGGAGGACGCGGCGCTCGGGAGAG
CGGGCGGGTGAGTCACCCACACAAAGGAAAAGGGCCTTTCCGTCCTCAGCCGTCGCTTCATGTGACTCCA
CGGAGTACCGGGCGCCGTCCAGGCACCTCGATTAGTTCTCGAGCTTTTGGAGTACGTCGTCTTTAGGTTG
GGGGGAGGGGTTTTATGCGATGGAGTTTCCCCACACTGAGTGGGTGGAGACTGAAGTTAGGCCAGCTTGG
CACTTGATGTAATTCTCCTTGGAATTTGCCCTTTTTGAGTTTGGATCTTGGTTCATTCTCAAGCCTCAGA
CAGTGGTTCAAAGTTTTTTTCTTCCATTTCAGGTGTCGTGAAGCGGCCCTGCAGATATCAACAAGTTTGT
ACAAAAAAGCAGGCACCATGGCGGCGCTGAGCGGTGGCGGTGGTGGCGGCGCGGAGCCGGGCCAGGCTCT
GTTCAACGGGGACATGGAGCCCGAGGCCGGCGCCGGCGCCGGCGCCGCGGCCTCTTCGGCTGCGGACCCT
GCCATTCCGGAGGAGGTGTGGAATATCAAACAAATGATTAAGTTGACACAGGAACATATAGAGGCCCTAT
TGGACAAATTTGGTGGGGAGCATAATCCACCATCAATATATCTGGAGGCCTATGAAGAATACACCAGCAA
GCTAGATGCACTCCAACAAAGAGAACAACAGTTATTGGAATCTCTGGGGAACGGAACTGATTTTTCTGTT
TCTAGCTCTGCATCAATGGATACCGTTACATCTTCTTCCTCTTCTAGCCTTTCAGTGCTACCTTCATCTC
TTTCAGTTTTTCAAAATCCCACAGATGTGGCACGGAGCAACCCCAAGTCACCACAAAAACCTATCGTTAG
AGTCTTCCTGCCCAACAAACAGAGGACAGTGGTACCTGCAAGGTGTGGAGTTACAGTCCGAGACAGTCTA
AAGAAAGCACTGATGATGAGAGGTCTAATCCCAGAGTGCTGTGCTGTTTACAGAATTCAGGATGGAGAGA
AGAAACCAATTGGTTGGGACACTGATATTTCCTGGCTTACTGGAGAAGAATTGCATGTGGAAGTGTTGGA
GAATGTTCCACTTACAACACACAACTTTGTACGAAAAACGTTTTTCACCTTAGCATTTTGTGACTTTTGT
CGAAAGCTGCTTTTCCAGGGTTTCCGCTGTCAAACATGTGGTTATAAATTTCACCAGCGTTGTAGTACAG
AAGTTCCACTGATGTGTGTTAATTATGACCAACTTGATTTGCTGTTTGTCTCCAAGTTCTTTGAACACCA
CCCAATACCACAGGAAGAGGCGTCCTTAGCAGAGACTGCCCTAACATCTGGATCATCCCCTTCCGCACCC
GCCTCGGACTCTATTGGGCCCCAAATTCTCACCAGTCCGTCTCCTTCAAAATCCATTCCAATTCCACAGC
CCTTCCGACCAGCAGATGAAGATCATCGAAATCAATTTGGGCAACGAGACCGATCCTCATCAGCTCCCAA
TGTGCATATAAACACAATAGAACCTGTCAATATTGATGACTTGATTAGAGACCAAGGATTTCGTGGTGAT
GGAGGATCAACCACAGGTTTGTCTGCTACCCCCCCTGCCTCATTACCTGGCTCACTAACTAACGTGAAAG
CCTTACAGAAATCTCCAGGACCTCAGCGAGAAAGGAAGTCATCTTCATCCTCAGAAGACAGGAATCGAAT
GAAAACACTTGGTAGACGGGACTCGAGTGATGATTGGGAGATTCCTGATGGGCAGATTACAGTGGGACAA
AGAATTGGATCTGGATCATTTGCAACAGTCTACAAGGGAAAGTGGCATGGTGATGTGGCAGTGAAAATGT
TGAATGTGACAGCACCTACACCTCAGCAGTTACAAGCCTTCAAAAATGAAGTAGGAGTACTCAGGAAAAC
ACGACATGTGAATATCCTACTCTTCATGGGCTATTCCACAAAGCCACAACTGGCTATTGTTACCCAGTGG
TGTGAGGGCTCCAGCTTGTATCACCATCTCCATATCATTGAGACCAAATTTGAGATGATCAAACTTATAG
ATATTGCACGACAGACTGCACAGGGCATGGATTACTTACACGCCAAGTCAATCATCCACAGAGACCTCAA
GAGTAATAATATATTTCTTCATGAAGACCTCACAGTAAAAATAGGTGATTTTGGTCTAGCTACAGTGAAA
TCTCGATGGAGTGGGTCCCATCAGTTTGAACAGTTGTCTGGATCCATTTTGTGGATGGCACCAGAAGTCA
TCAGAATGCAAGATAAAAATCCATACAGCTTTCAGTCAGATGTATATGCATTTGGAATTGTTCTGTATGA
ATTGATGACTGGACAGTTACCTTATTCAAACATCAACAACAGGGACCAGATAATTTTTATGGTGGGACGA
GGATACCTGTCTCCAGATCTCAGTAAGGTACGGAGTAACTGTCCAAAAGCCATGAAGAGATTAATGGCAG
AGTGCCTCAAAAAGAAAAGAGATGAGAGACCACTCTTTCCCCAAATTCTCGCCTCTATTGAGCTGCTGGC
CCGCTCATTGCCAAAAATTCACCGCAGTGCATCAGAACCCTCCTTGAATCGGGCTGGTTTCCAAACAGAG
GATTTTAGTCTATATGCTTGTGCTTCTCCAAAAACACCCATCCAGGCAGGGGGATATGGTGCGTTTCCTG
TCCACTAGAACCCAGCTTTCTTGTACAAAGTGGTGATATCCAATTAACCCTCACTAAAGGTTTGATTTAT
GTGTTATGTTGAGTCCCTATAGTGAGTCGTATTACCACCCAACTTTTCTATACAAAGTGGTTGATATCCA
GCACAGTGGCGGCCGCTCGAGTCTAGAGGGCCCGCGGTTCGAAGGTAAGCCTATCCCTAACCCTCTCCTC
GGTCTCGATTCTACGCGTACCGGTTAGTAATGAGATCCCTCCCCCCCCCCTAACGTTACTGGCCGAAGCC
GCTTGGAATAAGGCCGGTGTGCGTTTGTCTATATGTTATTTTCCACCATATTGCCGTCTTTTGGCAATGT
GAGGGCCCGGAAACCTGGCCCTGTCTTCTTGACGAGCATTCCTAGGGGTCTTTCCCCTCTCGCCAAAGGA
ATGCAAGGTCTGTTGAATGTCGTGAAGGAAGCAGTTCCTCTGGAAGCTTCTTGAAGACAAACAACGTCTG
TAGCGACCCTTTGCAGGCAGCGGAACCCCCCACCTGGCGACAGGTGCCTCTGCGGCCAAAAGCCACGTGT
ATAAGATACACCTGCAAAGGCGGCACAACCCCAGTGCCACGTTGTGAGTTGGATAGTTGTGGAAAGAGTC
AAATGGCTCTCCTCAAGCGTATTCAACAAGGGGCTGAAGGATGCCCAGAAGGTACCCCATTGTATGGGAT
CTGATCTGGGGCCTCGGTGCACATGCTTTACATGTGTTTAGTCGAGGTTAAAAAAACGTCTAGGCCCCCC
GAACCACGGGGACGTGGTTTTCCTTTGAAAAACACGATGATAATATGGCCACACATATGGTGAGCAAGGG
CGAGGAGCTGTTCACCGGGGTGGTGCCCATCCTGGTCGAGCTGGACGGCGACGTAAACGGCCACAAGTTC
AGCGTGTCCGGCGAGGGCGAGGGCGATGCCACCTACGGCAAGCTGACCCTGAAGTTCATCTGCACCACCG
GCAAGCTGCCCGTGCCCTGGCCCACCCTCGTGACCACCCTGACCTACGGCGTGCAGTGCTTCAGCCGCTA
CCCCGACCACATGAAGCAGCACGACTTCTTCAAGTCCGCCATGCCCGAAGGCTACGTCCAGGAGCGCACC
ATCTTCTTCAAGGACGACGGCAACTACAAGACCCGCGCCGAGGTGAAGTTCGAGGGCGACACCCTGGTGA
ACCGCATCGAGCTGAAGGGCATCGACTTCAAGGAGGACGGCAACATCCTGGGGCACAAGCTGGAGTACAA
CTACAACAGCCACAACGTCTATATCATGGCCGACAAGCAGAAGAACGGCATCAAGGTGAACTTCAAGATC
CGCCACAACATCGAGGACGGCAGCGTGCAGCTCGCCGACCACTACCAGCAGAACACCCCCATCGGCGACG
GCCCCGTGCTGCTGCCCGACAACCACTACCTGAGCACCCAGTCCGCCCTGAGCAAAGACCCCAACGAGAA
GCGCGATCACATGGTCCTGCTGGAGTTCGTGACCGCCGCCGGGATCACTCTCGGCATGGACGAGCTGTAC
AAGTAAATCGATAGATCCTAATCAACCTCTGGATTACAAAATTTGTGAAAGATTGACTGGTATTCTTAAC
TATGTTGCTCCTTTTACGCTATGTGGATACGCTGCTTTAATGCCTTTGTATCATGCTATTGCTTCCCGTA
TGGCTTTCATTTTCTCCTCCTTGTATAAATCCTGGTTGCTGTCTCTTTATGAGGAGTTGTGGCCCGTTGT
CAGGCAACGTGGCGTGGTGTGCACTGTGTTTGCTGACGCAACCCCCACTGGTTGGGGCATTGCCACCACC
TGTCAGCTCCTTTCCGGGACTTTCGCTTTCCCCCTCCCTATTGCCACGGCGGAACTCATCGCCGCCTGCC
TTGCCCGCTGCTGGACAGGGGCTCGGCTGTTGGGCACTGACAATTCCGTGGTGTTGTCGGGGAAATCATC
GTCCTTTCCTTGGCTGCTCGCCTGTGTTGCCACCTGGATTCTGCGCGGGACGTCCTTCTGCTACGTCCCT
TCGGCCCTCAATCCAGCGGACCTTCCTTCCCGCGGCCTGCTGCCGGCTCTGCGGCCTCTTCCGCGTCTTC
GCCTTCGCCCTCAGACGAGTCGGATCTCCCTTTGGGCCGCCTCCCCGCCTGAGATCCTTTAAGACCAATG
ACTTACAAGGCAGCTGTAGATCTTAGCCACTTTTTAAAAGAAAAGGGGGGACTGGAAGGGCTAATTCACT
CCCAACGAAGACAAGATCTGCTTTTTGCTTGTACTGGGTCTCTCTGGTTAGACCAGATCTGAGCCTGGGA
GCTCTCTGGCTAACTAGGGAACCCACTGCTTAAGCCTCAATAAAGCTTGCCTTGAGTGCTTCAAGTAGTG
TGTGCCCGTCTGTTGTGTGACTCTGGTAACTAGAGATCCCTCAGACCCTTTTAGTCAGTGTGGAAAATCT
CTAGCAGTAGTAGTTCATGTCATCTTATTATTCAGTATTTATAACTTGCAAAGAAATGAATATCAGAGAG
TGAGAGGCCCGGGTTAATTAAGGAAAGGGCTAGATCATTCTTGAAGACGAAAGGGCCTCGTGATACGCCT
ATTTTTATAGGTTAATGTCATGATAATAATGGTTTCTTAGACGTCAGGTGGCACTTTTCGGGGAAATGTG
CGCGGAACCCCTATTTGTTTATTTTTCTAAATACATTCAAATATGTATCCGCTCATGAGACAATAACCCT
GATAAATGCTTCAATAATATTGAAAAAGGAAGAGTATGAGTATTCAACATTTCCGTGTCGCCCTTATTCC
CTTTTTTGCGGCATTTTGCCTTCCTGTTTTTGCTCACCCAGAAACGCTGGTGAAAGTAAAAGATGCTGAA
GATCAGTTGGGTGCACGAGTGGGTTACATCGAACTGGATCTCAACAGCGGTAAGATCCTTGAGAGTTTTC
GCCCCGAAGAACGTTTTCCAATGATGAGCACTTTTAAAGTTCTGCTATGTGGCGCGGTATTATCCCGTGT
TGACGCCGGGCAAGAGCAACTCGGTCGCCGCATACACTATTCTCAGAATGACTTGGTTGAGTACTCACCA
GTCACAGAAAAGCATCTTACGGATGGCATGACAGTAAGAGAATTATGCAGTGCTGCCATAACCATGAGTG
ATAACACTGCGGCCAACTTACTTCTGACAACGATCGGAGGACCGAAGGAGCTAACCGCTTTTTTGCACAA
CATGGGGGATCATGTAACTCGCCTTGATCGTTGGGAACCGGAGCTGAATGAAGCCATACCAAACGACGAG
CGTGACACCACGATGCCTGTAGCAATGGCAACAACGTTGCGCAAACTATTAACTGGCGAACTACTTACTC
TAGCTTCCCGGCAACAATTAATAGACTGGATGGAGGCGGATAAAGTTGCAGGACCACTTCTGCGCTCGGC
CCTTCCGGCTGGCTGGTTTATTGCTGATAAATCTGGAGCCGGTGAGCGTGGGTCTCGCGGTATCATTGCA
GCACTGGGGCCAGATGGTAAGCCCTCCCGTATCGTAGTTATCTACACGACGGGGAGTCAGGCAACTATGG
ATGAACGAAATAGACAGATCGCTGAGATAGGTGCCTCACTGATTAAGCATTGGTAACTGTCAGACCAAGT
TTACTCATATATACTTTAGATTGATTTAAAACTTCATTTTTAATTTAAAAGGATCTAGGTGAAGATCCTT
TTTGATAATCTCATGACCAAAATCCCTTAACGTGAGTTTTCGTTCCACTGAGCGTCAGACCCCGTAGAAA
AGATCAAAGGATCTTCTTGAGATCCTTTTTTTCTGCGCGTAATCTGCTGCTTGCAAACAAAAAAACCACC
GCTACCAGCGGTGGTTTGTTTGCCGGATCAAGAGCTACCAACTCTTTTTCCGAAGGTAACTGGCTTCAGC
AGAGCGCAGATACCAAATACTGTTCTTCTAGTGTAGCCGTAGTTAGGCCACCACTTCAAGAACTCTGTAG
CACCGCCTACATACCTCGCTCTGCTAATCCTGTTACCAGTGGCTGCTGCCAGTGGCGATAAGTCGTGTCT
TACCGGGTTGGACTCAAGACGATAGTTACCGGATAAGGCGCAGCGGTCGGGCTGAACGGGGGGTTCGTGC
ACACAGCCCAGCTTGGAGCGAACGACCTACACCGAACTGAGATACCTACAGCGTGAGCTATGAGAAAGCG
CCACGCTTCCCGAAGGGAGAAAGGCGGACAGGTATCCGGTAAGCGGCAGGGTCGGAACAGGAGAGCGCAC
GAGGGAGCTTCCAGGGGGAAACGCCTGGTATCTTTATAGTCCTGTCGGGTTTCGCCACCTCTGACTTGAG
CGTCGATTTTTGTGATGCTCGTCAGGGGGGCGGAGCCTATGGAAAAACGCCAGCAACGCGGCCTTTTTAC
GGTTCCTGGCCTTTTGCTGGCCTTTTGCTCACATGTTCTTTCCTGCGTTATCCCCTGATTCTGTGGATAA
CCGTATTACCGCCTTTGAGTGAGCTGATACCGCTCGCCGCAGCCGAACGACCGAGCGCAGCGAGTCAGTG
AGCGAGGAAGCGGAAGAGCGCCCAATACGCAAACCGCCTCTCCCCGCGCGTTGGCCGATTCATTAATGCA
GCAAGCTCATGGCTGACTAATTTTTTTTATTTATGCAGAGGCCGAGGCCGCCTCGGCCTCTGAGCTATTC
CAGAAGTAGTGAGGAGGCTTTTTTGGAGGCCTAGGCTTTTGCAAAAAGCTCCCCGTGGCACGACAGGTTT
CCCGACTGGAAAGCGGGCAGTGAGCGCAACGCAATTAATGTGAGTTAGCTCACTCATTAGGCACCCCAGG
CTTTACACTTTATGCTTCCGGCTCGTATGTTGTGTGGAATTGTGAGCGGATAACAATTTCACACAGGAAA
CAGCTATGACATGATTACGAATTTCACAAATAAAGCATTTTTTTCACTGCATTCTAGTTGTGGTTTGTCC
AAACTCATCAATGTATCTTATCATGTCTGGATCAACTGGATAACTCAAGCTAACCAAAATCATCCCAAAC
TTCCCACCCCATACCCTATTACCACTGCCAATTACCTGTGGTTTCATTTACTCTAAACCTGTGATTCCTC
TGAATTATTTTCATTTTAAAGAAATTGTATTTGTTAAATATGTACTACAAACTTAGTAGT
Features (pLannotate 1.2.2; 30 found; start..end, strand, type, name):
    377..634     +  LTR            5' LTR (truncated): truncated 5' long terminal repeat (LTR) from HIV-1
    681..806     +  misc_feature   HIV-1 Ψ: packaging signal of human immunodeficiency virus type 1
    790..1128    +  CDS            HIV-1 gag (fragment): gag protein from human immunodeficiency virus 1; gag
   1303..1536    +  misc_feature   RRE: The Rev response element (RRE) of HIV-1 allows for Rev-dependent mRNA export from the nucleus to the cytoplasm.
   1913..2013    +  CDS            Rev (fragment): human immunodeficiency virus 1 (HIV-1) Rev protein; rev; enhances nuclear export of unspliced and incompletely spliced viral mRNAs
   2058..2175    +  misc_feature   cPPT/CTS: central polypurine tract and central termination sequence of HIV-1
   2223..3401    +  promoter       EF-1α promoter: strong constitutive promoter for human elongation factor EF-1α
   3422..3442    +  protein_bind   attB1: mutant version of attB; core recombination site for the Gateway® BP reaction BP Clonase™
   3448..5745    +  CDS            BRAF: BRAF_HUMAN - Also known as BRAF1, RAFB1. Experimental evidence at protein level: Swiss-Prot protein existence level 1. Protein kinase involved in the transduction of mitogenic signals from the cell membrane to the nucleus (Probable). Phosphorylates MAP2K1, and thereby activates the MAP kinase signal transduction pathway (PubMed:21441910, PubMed:29433126). May play a role in the postsynaptic responses of hippocampal neurons (PubMed:1508179). From Homo sapiens (Human).
   5750..5774    -  protein_bind   attB2: mutant version of attB; recombination site for the Gateway® BP reaction BP Clonase™
   5782..5800    +  promoter       T3 promoter: promoter for bacteriophage T3 RNA polymerase
   5826..5844    -  promoter       T7 promoter: promoter for bacteriophage T7 RNA polymerase
   5850..5868    -  protein_bind   attB4 (fragment): mutant version of attB; core recombination site for the Gateway® BP reaction BP Clonase™
   5924..5965    +  CDS            V5 tag: epitope tag from simian virus 5
   6091..6553    +  misc_feature   IRES: internal ribosome entry site (IRES) of the encephalomyocarditis virus (EMCV)
   6567..7286    +  CDS            EGFP: the original enhanced GFP (Yang et al., 1996) mammalian codon-optimized
   7300..7888    +  misc_feature   WPRE: woodchuck hepatitis virus posttranscriptional regulatory element
   7896..7961    +  CDS            nef (fragment): NEF_HV1Z2 - Experimental evidence at protein level: Swiss-Prot protein existence level 1. Extracellular Nef protein targets CD4(+) T-lymphocytes for apoptosis by interacting with CXCR4 surface receptors. From Human immunodeficiency virus type 1 group M subtype D (isolate Z2/CDC-Z34) (HIV-1).
   7963..8196    +  LTR            3' LTR (ΔU3): self-inactivating 3' long terminal repeat (LTR) from HIV-1
   8401..8505    +  promoter       AmpR promoter: bla
   8506..9366    +  CDS            AmpR: β-lactamase; bla; confers resistance to ampicillin, carbenicillin, and related antibiotics
   9537..10125   +  rep_origin     ori: high-copy-number ColE1/pMB1/pBR322/pUC origin of replication
  10308..10362   +  CDS            lacI (fragment): lac repressor; lacI; The lac repressor binds to the lac operator to inhibit transcription in E. coli. This inhibition can be relieved by adding lactose or isopropyl-β-D-thiogalactopyranoside (IPTG).
  10368..10461   +  rep_origin     SV40 ori (fragment): SV40 origin of replication
  10486..10523   +  CDS            lacI (fragment): lac repressor; lacI; The lac repressor binds to the lac operator to inhibit transcription in E. coli. This inhibition can be relieved by adding lactose or isopropyl-β-D-thiogalactopyranoside (IPTG).
  10536..10557   +  protein_bind   CAP binding site: CAP binding activates transcription in the presence of cAMP. E. coli catabolite activator protein
  10572..10602   +  promoter       lac promoter: promoter for the E. coli lac operon
  10606..10628   +  protein_bind   lac operator (fragment): The lac repressor binds to the lac operator to inhibit transcription in E. coli. This inhibition can be relieved by adding lactose or isopropyl-β-D-thiogalactopyranoside (IPTG). lac repressor encoded by lacI
  10660..10743   +  polyA_signal   SV40 poly(A) signal (fragment): SV40 polyadenylation signal
  10910..329     +  CDS            nef (fragment) (across the origin): NEF_HV1BR - Experimental evidence at protein level: Swiss-Prot protein existence level 1. Extracellular Nef protein targets CD4(+) T-lymphocytes for apoptosis by interacting with CXCR4 surface receptors (PubMed:14990729). From Human immunodeficiency virus type 1 group M subtype B (isolate BRU/LAI) (HIV-1).
