[The description below was written by a language model from this plasmid's Addgene catalogue record and pLannotate feature annotations shown in this document.]
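Description:
pHAGE-BRAF-G469A is an HIV-1-based lentiviral expression plasmid of about 10.9 kb, built on the pHAGE backbone to deliver human BRAF carrying the G469A substitution into mammalian cells. In bacteria it is maintained through a high-copy ColE1/pUC-type origin and selected with ampicillin via the β-lactamase gene. The record lists a recombination-deficient strain as host, a common choice for plasmids with repeated LTR sequences. The viral portion comprises a truncated 5' LTR, the Ψ packaging signal with an adjoining gag fragment, the Rev response element for nuclear export of the genomic RNA, the cPPT/CTS element that aids nuclear import, and a ΔU3 self-inactivating 3' LTR. This LTR silences viral promoter activity after integration. No packaging or envelope genes are annotated, only short gag, rev and nef fragments, so these functions must be supplied in trans to produce particles.

Between the LTRs, the constitutive human EF-1α promoter drives the BRAF open reading frame, which is flanked by attB1 and attB2 sites left by Gateway recombination. Downstream lie short T3 and T7 promoter sequences, an attB4 fragment and a V5 epitope tag; the record does not indicate whether the V5 tag is fused in frame to BRAF. An EMCV IRES followed by EGFP sits on the same transcript, so transduced cells can be identified or sorted by fluorescence. A WPRE is included to enhance transcript expression. No mammalian drug-selection marker is annotated. BRAF is a kinase that activates the MAP kinase pathway through MAP2K1. The construct comes from a study that systematically annotated the function of somatic cancer mutations, which fits its use for stable expression of this variant in cell-based functional assays.
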