Addgene plasmid #116153: pHAGE-BRAF-G469A
Purpose: Lentiviral expression of BRAF G469A
Depositing lab: Gordon Mills & Kenneth Scott. Depositing organization: Baylor College of Medicine. Publication: Systematic Functional Annotation of Somatic Mutations in Cancer. Ng PK, Li J, Jeong KJ, Shao S, Chen H, Tsang YH, Sengupta S, Wang Z, Bhavana VH, Tran R, Soewito S, Minussi DC, Moreno D, Kong K, Dogruluk T, Lu H, Gao J, Tokheim C, Zhou DC, Johnson AM, Zeng J, Ip CKM, Ju Z, Wester M, Yu S, Li Y, Vellano CP, Schultz N, Karchin R, Ding L, Lu Y, Cheung LWT, Chen K, Shaw KR, Meric-Bernstam F, Scott KL, Yi S, Sahni N, Liang H, Mills GB. Cancer Cell. 2018 Mar 12;33(3):450-462.e10. doi: 10.1016/j.ccell.2018.01.021. PubMed 29533785.
Backbone
  Vector backbone: pHAGE
  Vector type: Lentiviral
Growth in bacteria
  Bacterial resistance: Ampicillin, 100 μg/mL
  Growth temperature: 37°C
  Growth strain: Stbl3
  Copy number: High Copy
Gene/Insert
  Gene/Insert name: BRAF
  Species: H. sapiens (human)
  Mutation: G469A
  Entrez Gene: BRAF (a.k.a. B-RAF1, B-raf, BRAF-1, BRAF1, NS7, RAFB1)
  Cloning method: Gateway Cloning
Terms and licenses: Academic/Nonprofit Terms; Industry Terms: Not Available to Industry
How to cite: pHAGE-BRAF-G469A was a gift from Gordon Mills & Kenneth Scott (Addgene plasmid # 116153 ; http://n2t.net/addgene:116153 ; RRID:Addgene_116153)
