>Addgene plasmid #116153 | pHAGE-BRAF-G469A | depositor partial sequence | sequence record 219026 | insert
ATGGCGGCGCTGAGCGGTGGCGGTGGTGGCGGCGCGGAGCCGGGCCAGGCTCTGTTCAACGGGGACATGG
AGCCCGAGGCCGGCGCCGGCGCCGGCGCCGCGGCCTCTTCGGCTGCGGACCCTGCCATTCCGGAGGAGGT
GTGGAATATCAAACAAATGATTAAGTTGACACAGGAACATATAGAGGCCCTATTGGACAAATTTGGTGGG
GAGCATAATCCACCATCAATATATCTGGAGGCCTATGAAGAATACACCAGCAAGCTAGATGCACTCCAAC
AAAGAGAACAACAGTTATTGGAATCTCTGGGGAACGGAACTGATTTTTCTGTTTCTAGCTCTGCATCAAT
GGATACCGTTACATCTTCTTCCTCTTCTAGCCTTTCAGTGCTACCTTCATCTCTTTCAGTTTTTCAAAAT
CCCACAGATGTGGCACGGAGCAACCCCAAGTCACCACAAAAACCTATCGTTAGAGTCTTCCTGCCCAACA
AACAGAGGACAGTGGTACCTGCAAGGTGTGGAGTTACAGTCCGAGACAGTCTAAAGAAAGCACTGATGAT
GAGAGGTCTAATCCCAGAGTGCTGTGCTGTTTACAGAATTCAGGATGGAGAGAAGAAACCAATTGGTTGG
GACACTGATATTTCCTGGCTTACTGGAGAAGAATTGCATGTGGAAGTGTTGGAGAATGTTCCACTTACAA
CACACAACTTTGTACGAAAAACGTTTTTCACCTTAGCATTTTGTGACTTTTGTCGAAAGCTGCTTTTCCA
GGGTTTCCGCTGTCAAACATGTGGTTATAAATTTCACCAGCGTTGTAGTACAGAAGTTCCACTGATGTGT
GTTAATTATGACCAACTTGATTTGCTGTTTGTCTCCAAGTTCTTTGAACACCACCCAATACCACAGGAAG
AGGCGTCCTTAGCAGAGACTGCCCTAACATCTGGATCATCCCCTTCCGCACCCGCCTCGGACTCTATTGG
GCCCCAAATTCTCACCAGTCCGTCTCCTTCAAAATCCATTCCAATTCCACAGCCCTTCCGACCAGCAGAT
GAAGATCATCGAAATCAATTTGGGCAACGAGACCGATCCTCATCAGCTCCCAATGTGCATATAAACACAA
TAGAACCTGTCAATATTGATGACTTGATTAGAGACCAAGGATTTCGTGGTGATGGAGGATCAACCACAGG
TTTGTCTGCTACCCCCCCTGCCTCATTACCTGGCTCACTAACTAACGTGAAAGCCTTACAGAAATCTCCA
GGACCTCAGCGAGAAAGGAAGTCATCTTCATCCTCAGAAGACAGGAATCGAATGAAAACACTTGGTAGAC
GGGACTCGAGTGATGATTGGGAGATTCCTGATGGGCAGATTACAGTGGGACAAAGAATTGGATCTGGATC
ATTTGCAACAGTCTACAAGGGAAAGTGGCATGGTGATGTGGCAGTGAAAATGTTGAATGTGACAGCACCT
ACACCTCAGCAGTTACAAGCCTTCAAAAATGAAGTAGGAGTACTCAGGAAAACACGACATGTGAATATCC
TACTCTTCATGGGCTATTCCACAAAGCCACAACTGGCTATTGTTACCCAGTGGTGTGAGGGCTCCAGCTT
GTATCACCATCTCCATATCATTGAGACCAAATTTGAGATGATCAAACTTATAGATATTGCACGACAGACT
GCACAGGGCATGGATTACTTACACGCCAAGTCAATCATCCACAGAGACCTCAAGAGTAATAATATATTTC
TTCATGAAGACCTCACAGTAAAAATAGGTGATTTTGGTCTAGCTACAGTGAAATCTCGATGGAGTGGGTC
CCATCAGTTTGAACAGTTGTCTGGATCCATTTTGTGGATGGCACCAGAAGTCATCAGAATGCAAGATAAA
AATCCATACAGCTTTCAGTCAGATGTATATGCATTTGGAATTGTTCTGTATGAATTGATGACTGGACAGT
TACCTTATTCAAACATCAACAACAGGGACCAGATAATTTTTATGGTGGGACGAGGATACCTGTCTCCAGA
TCTCAGTAAGGTACGGAGTAACTGTCCAAAAGCCATGAAGAGATTAATGGCAGAGTGCCTCAAAAAGAAA
AGAGATGAGAGACCACTCTTTCCCCAAATTCTCGCCTCTATTGAGCTGCTGGCCCGCTCATTGCCAAAAA
TTCACCGCAGTGCATCAGAACCCTCCTTGAATCGGGCTGGTTTCCAAACAGAGGATTTTAGTCTATATGC
TTGTGCTTCTCCAAAAACACCCATCCAGGCAGGGGGATATGGTGCGTTTCCTGTCCACTAG
